>Addgene plasmid #103529 | pcDNA3.1-PsuACR_433-EYFP | addgene full sequence | sequence record 199236 | Addgene NGS Result
CCCCTTGCTGTCCTGCCCCACCCCACCCCCCAGAATAGAATGACACCTACTCAGACAATGCGATGCAATT
TCCTCATTTTATTAGGAAAGGACAGTGGGAGTGGCACCTTCCAGGGTCAAGGAAGGCACGGGGGAGGGGC
AAACAACAGATGGCTGGCAACTAGAAGGCACAGTCGAGGCTGATCAGCGGGTTTAAACTCAATGGTGATG
GTGATGATGACCGGTACGCGTAGAATCGAGACCGAGGAGAGGGTTAGGGATAGGCTTACCTTCGAACCGC
GGGCCCTCTAGAGCATATGTTACTTGTACAGCTCGTCCATGCCGAGAGTGATCCCGGCGGCGGTCACGAA
CTCCAGCAGGACCATGTGATCGCGCTTCTCGTTGGGGTCTTTGCTCAGGGCGGACTGGTAGCTCAGGTAG
TGGTTGTCGGGCAGCAGCACGGGGCCGTCGCCGATGGGGGTGTTCTGCTGGTAGTGGTCGGCGAGCTGCA
CGCTGCCGTCCTCGATGTTGTGGCGGATCTTGAAGTTCACCTTGATGCCGTTCTTCTGCTTGTCGGCCAT
GATATAGACGTTGTGGCTGTTGTAGTTGTACTCCAGCTTGTGCCCCAGGATGTTGCCGTCCTCCTTGAAG
TCGATGCCCTTCAGCTCGATGCGGTTCACCAGGGTGTCGCCCTCGAACTTCACCTCGGCGCGGGTCTTGT
AGTTGCCGTCGTCCTTGAAGAAGATGGTGCGCTCCTGGACGTAGCCTTCGGGCATGGCGGACTTGAAGAA
GTCGTGCTGCTTCATGTGGTCGGGGTAGCGGGCGAAGCACTGCAGGCCGTAGCCGAAGGTGGTCACGAGG
GTGGGCCAGGGCACGGGCAGCTTGCCGGTGGTGCAGATGAACTTCAGGGTCAGCTTGCCGTAGGTGGCAT
CGCCCTCGCCCTCGCCGGACACGCTGAACTTGTGGCCGTTTACGTCGCCGTCCAGCTCGACCAGGATGGG
CACCACCCCGGTGAACAGCTCCTCGCCCTTGCTCACGGCGGCCGCGCCATCGTGATCGTGGCAGTCCTGG
GTGTCCTTCACGAAGTTGATGCTCTCGGCCAGGCCAATGCTCTTGCCGGGGAGGGAGTGTGTGGCGCTAG
CGGAGCTCCTAGCCTGCTCCTGATCGGGGGGGTAGTGGTGCTCGAAGCTCCAGTCGCCGTCCAGGTCTCT
CCAGAGGGTCCACCACATCACCAGGCCAAAGATGTTCTTGGCGAAGAAGTCGGACACGAAGTGCAGGCAG
GAGATCACGTCTTCTCTCAGGCTACAGGTGGCCTGGGGGGATAAAATCCACAGCAGAGGGTAGATGCTCC
AGCTGAGGCTGAACAGGTACTTCAGGAAGGTGACCCTCCAGGCGACCTTCTGGGCCAGGGGTGTGTCCAC
GGACTTCCACTTCCTAGCGGTCTGGGAGAAGATATCGTGGGTGATGCCCATGATGCATCCGAAGAGCACC
ATGGCAATGCCGAAGTAGATCCACTTCAGGTAGGTGTGGTTGGTGAGTGTGGCGTTCAGTCCCATCACGT
TCATGATCAGATCGGCCACCACCTGGAAGGTGTTCAGGTTGAAGTGGCCCAGCTTGCACTTGGCCAGGCC
GTTGATCTGCATCAGCAGAGCGGGACAGGTACAAATCCAGGCGGCCATCCTGGCATAAGGGATGATCCTG
CCGTCGGCCAGCTGGATGAAGCCATTGCCGGAAGCGGCCAGGGAATACAGTGTCATCTCGCAAGCGGGCA
GGTAGATGCTTTCCCATCCCACTTTGGGCCACTGTCCCATGATCCAGATGATCTGGCACAGGCACACCAT
GCAGAAGCACAGCTGGGCGGTTTTGGTGTTGGGGCTGGTGTAGGACATCTCCATGCACTCGGGGTTCTCC
AGGGCCCACAGGCCGTACTCGTCCACCAGCTCAGCCATGGATCCGAGCTCGGTACCAAGCTTAACTAGCC
AGCTTGGGTCTCCCTATAGTGAGTCGTATTAATTTCGATAAGCCAGTAAGCAGTGGGTTCTCTAGTTAGC
CAGAGAGCTCTGCTTATATAGACCTCCCACCGTACACGCCTACCGCCCATTTGCGTCAATGGGGCGGAGT
TGTTACGACATTTTGGAAAGTCCCGTTGATTTTGGTGCCAAAACAAACTCCCATTGACGTCAATGGGGTG
GAGACTTGGAAATCCCCGTGAGTCAAACCGCTATCCACGCCCATTGATGTACTGCCAAAACCGCATCACC
ATGGTAATAGCGATGACTAATACGTAGATGTACTGCCAAGTAGGAAAGTCCCATAAGGTCATGTACTGGG
CATAATGCCAGGCGGGCCATTTACCGTCATTGACGTCAATAGGGGGCGTACTTGGCATATGATACACTTG
ATGTACTGCCAAGTGGGCAGTTTACCGTAAATACTCCACCCATTGACGTCAATGGAAAGTCCCTATTGGC
GTTACTATGGGAACATACGTCATTATTGACGTCAATGGGCGGGGGTCGTTGGGCGGTCAGCCAGGCGGGC
CATTTACCGTAAGTTATGTAACGCGGAACTCCATATATGGGCTATGAACTAATGACCCCGTAATTGATTA
CTATTAATAACTAGTCAATAATCAATGTCAACGCGTATATCTGGCCCGTACATCGCGAAGCAGCGCAAAA
CGCCTAACCCTAAGCAGATTCTTCATGCAATTGTCGGTCAAGCCTTGCCTTGTTGTAGCTTAAATTTTGC
TCGCGCACTACTCAGCGACCTCCAACACACAAGCAGGGAGCAGATACTGGCTTAACTATGCGGCATCAGA
GCAGATTGTACTGAGAGTGCACCATAGGGGATCGGGAGATCTCCCGATCCGTCGACGTCAGGTGGCACTT
TTCGGGGAAATGTGCGCGGAACCCCTATTTGTTTATTTTTCTAAATACATTCAAATATGTATCCGCTCAT
GAGACAATAACCCTGATAAATGCTTCAATAATATTGAAAAAGGAAGAGTATGAGTATTCAACATTTCCGT
GTCGCCCTTATTCCCTTTTTTGCGGCATTTTGCCTTCCTGTTTTTGCTCACCCAGAAACGCTGGTGAAAG
TAAAAGATGCTGAAGATCAGTTGGGTGCACGAGTGGGTTACATCGAACTGGATCTCAACAGCGGTAAGAT
CCTTGAGAGTTTTCGCCCCGAAGAACGTTTTCCAATGATGAGCACTTTTAAAGTTCTGCTATGTGGCGCG
GTATTATCCCGTATTGACGCCGGGCAAGAGCAACTCGGTCGCCGCATACACTATTCTCAGAATGACTTGG
TTGAGTACTCACCAGTCACAGAAAAGCATCTTACGGATGGCATGACAGTAAGAGAATTATGCAGTGCTGC
CATAACCATGAGTGATAACACTGCGGCCAACTTACTTCTGACAACGATCGGAGGACCGAAGGAGCTAACC
GCTTTTTTGCACAACATGGGGGATCATGTAACTCGCCTTGATCGTTGGGAACCGGAGCTGAATGAAGCCA
TACCAAACGACGAGCGTGACACCACGATGCCTGTAGCAATGGCAACAACGTTGCGCAAACTATTAACTGG
CGAACTACTTACTCTAGCTTCCCGGCAACAATTAATAGACTGGATGGAGGCGGATAAAGTTGCAGGACCA
CTTCTGCGCTCGGCCCTTCCGGCTGGCTGGTTTATTGCTGATAAATCTGGAGCCGGTGAGCGTGGGTCTC
GCGGTATCATTGCAGCACTGGGGCCAGATGGTAAGCCCTCCCGTATCGTAGTTATCTACACGACGGGGAG
TCAGGCAACTATGGATGAACGAAATAGACAGATCGCTGAGATAGGTGCCTCACTGATTAAGCATTGGTAA
CTGTCAGACCAAGTTTACTCATATATACTTTAGATTGATTTAAAACTTCATTTTTAATTTAAAAGGATCT
AGGTGAAGATCCTTTTTGATAATCTCATGACCAAAATCCCTTAACGTGAGTTTTCGTTCCACTGAGCGTC
AGACCCCGTAGAAAAGATCAAAGGATCTTCTTGAGATCCTTTTTTTCTGCGCGTAATCTGCTGCTTGCAA
ACAAAAAAACCACCGCTACCAGCGGTGGTTTGTTTGCCGGATCAAGAGCTACCAACTCTTTTTCCGAAGG
TAACTGGCTTCAGCAGAGCGCAGATACCAAATACTGTTCTTCTAGTGTAGCCGTAGTTAGGCCACCACTT
CAAGAACTCTGTAGCACCGCCTACATACCTCGCTCTGCTAATCCTGTTACCAGTGGCTGCTGCCAGTGGC
GATAAGTCGTGTCTTACCGGGTTGGACTCAAGACGATAGTTACCGGATAAGGCGCAGCGGTCGGGCTGAA
CGGGGGGTTCGTGCACACAGCCCAGCTTGGAGCGAACGACCTACACCGAACTGAGATACCTACAGCGTGA
GCTATGAGAAAGCGCCACGCTTCCCGAAGGGAGAAAGGCGGACAGGTATCCGGTAAGCGGCAGGGTCGGA
ACAGGAGAGCGCACGAGGGAGCTTCCAGGGGGAAACGCCTGGTATCTTTATAGTCCTGTCGGGTTTCGCC
ACCTCTGACTTGAGCGTCGATTTTTGTGATGCTCGTCAGGGGGGCGGAGCCTATGGAAAAACGCCAGCAA
CGCGGCCTTTTTACGGTTCCTGGCCTTTTGCTGGCCTTTTGCTCACATGTTCTTTCCTGCGTTATCCCCT
GATTCTGTGGATAACCGTATTACCGCCTTTGAGTGAGCTGATACCGCTCGCCGCAGCCGAACGACCGAGC
GCAGCGAGTCAGTGAGCGAGGAAGCGGAAGAGCGCCCAATACGCAAACCGCCTCTCCCCGCGCGTTGGCC
GATTCATTAATGCAGCTGGCACGACAGGTTTCCCGACTGGAAAGCGGGCAGTGAGCGCAACGCAATTAAT
GTGAGTTAGCTCACTCATTAGGCACCCCAGGCTTTACACTTTATGCTTCCGGCTCGTATGTTGTGTGGAA
TTGTGAGCGGATAACAATTTCACACAGGAAACAGCTATGACCATGATTACGCCAAGCTCTAGCTAGAGGT
CGACGGTATACAGACATGATAAGATACATTGATGAGTTTGGACAAACCACAACTAGAATGCAGTGAAAAA
AATGCTTTATTTGTGAAATTTGTGATGCTATTGCTTTATTTGTAACCATTATAAGCTGCAATAAACAAGT
TGGGGTGGGCGAAGAACTCCAGCATGAGATCCCCGCGCTGGAGGATCATCCAGCCGGCGTCCCGGAAAAC
GATTCCGAAGCCCAACCTTTCATAGAAGGCGGCGGTGGAATCGAAATCTCGTGATGGCAGGTTGGGCGTC
GCTTGGTCGGTCATTTCGCGAACCCCAGAGTCCCGCTCAGAAGAACTCGTCAAGAAGGCGATAGAAGGCG
ATGCGCTGCGAATCGGGAGCGGCGATACCGTAAAGCACGAGGAAGCGGTCAGCCCATTCGCCGCCAAGCT
CTTCAGCAATATCACGGGTAGCCAACGCTATGTCCTGATAGCGGTCCGCCACACCCAGCCGGCCACAGTC
GATGAATCCAGAAAAGCGGCCATTTTCCACCATGATATTCGGCAAGCAGGCATCGCCATGGGTCACGACG
AGATCCTCGCCGTCGGGCATGCGCGCCTTGAGCCTGGCGAACAGTTCGGCTGGCGCGAGCCCCTGATGCT
CTTCGTCCAGATCATCCTGATCGACAAGACCGGCTTCCATCCGAGTACGTGCTCGCTCGATGCGATGTTT
CGCTTGGTGGTCGAATGGGCAGGTAGCCGGATCAAGCGTATGCAGCCGCCGCATTGCATCAGCCATGATG
GATACTTTCTCGGCAGGAGCAAGGTGAGATGACAGGAGATCCTGCCCCGGCACTTCGCCCAATAGCAGCC
AGTCCCTTCCCGCTTCAGTGACAACGTCGAGCACAGCTGCGCAAGGAACGCCCGTCGTGGCCAGCCACGA
TAGCCGCGCTGCCTCGTCCTGCAGTTCATTCAGGGCACCGGACAGGTCGGTCTTGACAAAAAGAACCGGG
CGCCCCTGCGCTGACAGCCGGAACACGGCGGCATCAGAGCAGCCGATTGTCTGTTGTGCCCAGTCATAGC
CGAATAGCCTCTCCACCCAAGCGGCCGGAGAACCTGCGTGCAATCCATCTTGTTCAATCATGCGAAACGA
TCCTCATCCTGTCTCTTGATCAGATCCGAAAATGGATATACAAGCTCCCGGGAGCTTTTTGCAAAAGCCT
AGGCCTCCAAAAAAGCCTCCTCACTACTTCTGGAATAGCTCAGAGGCAGAGGCGGCCTCGGCCTCTGCAT
AAATAAAAAAAATTAGTCAGCCATGGGGCGGAGAATGGGCGGAACTGGGCGGAGTTAGGGGCGGGATGGG
CGGAGTTAGGGGCGGGACTATGGTTGCTGACTAATTGAGATGCATGCTTTGCATACTTCTGCCTGCTGGG
GAGCCTGGGGACTTTCCACACCTGGTTGCTGACTAATTGAGATGCATGCTTTGCATACTTCTGCCTGCTG
GGGAGCCTGGGGACTTTCCACACCCTAACTGACACACATTCCACAGAATTAATTCGCGTTAAATTTTTGT
TAAATCAGCTCATTTTTTAACCAATAGGCCGAAATCGGCAAAATCCCTTATAAATCAAAAGAATAGACCG
AGATAGGGT
[37 nt withheld, positions 6660-6696]
AAAGAACGTGGACTCCAACGTCAAAGG
[49 nt withheld, positions 6724-6772]
T
[91 nt withheld, positions 6774-6864]
G
[124 nt withheld, positions 6866-6989]
GGGGATACCCCCTAGAGCCCCAGCTGGTTCTTTCCGCCTCAGAAGCCATAGAGCCCACCGCATCCCCAGC
ATGCCTGCTATTGTCTTCCCAATCCTC
Features (pLannotate 1.2.2; 21 found; start..end, strand, type, name):
    229..270     -  CDS            V5 tag: epitope tag from simian virus 5
    300..1016    -  CDS            EYFP: enhanced YFP mammalian codon-optimized
   1973..1991    -  promoter       T7 promoter: promoter for bacteriophage T7 RNA polymerase
   2007..2040    -  LTR            5' LTR (truncated) (fragment): truncated 5' long terminal repeat (LTR) from HIV-1
   2036..2239    -  promoter       CMV promoter: human cytomegalovirus (CMV) immediate early promoter
   2240..2619    -  enhancer       CMV enhancer: human cytomegalovirus immediate early enhancer
   2774..2826    +  misc_feature   bom (fragment): basis of mobility region from pBR322
   2885..2989    +  promoter       AmpR promoter: bla
   2990..3850    +  CDS            AmpR: β-lactamase; bla; confers resistance to ampicillin, carbenicillin, and related antibiotics
   4021..4609    +  rep_origin     ori: high-copy-number ColE1/pMB1/pBR322/pUC origin of replication
   4792..4884    +  CDS            lacI (fragment): lac repressor; lacI; The lac repressor binds to the lac operator to inhibit transcription in E. coli. This inhibition can be relieved by adding lactose or isopropyl-β-D-thiogalactopyranoside (IPTG).
   4897..4918    +  protein_bind   CAP binding site: CAP binding activates transcription in the presence of cAMP. E. coli catabolite activator protein
   4933..4963    +  promoter       lac promoter: promoter for the E. coli lac operon
   4971..4987    +  protein_bind   lac operator: The lac repressor binds to the lac operator to inhibit transcription in E. coli. This inhibition can be relieved by adding lactose or isopropyl-β-D-thiogalactopyranoside (IPTG). lac repressor encoded by lacI
   5060..5181    -  polyA_signal   SV40 poly(A) signal: SV40 polyadenylation signal
   5176..5334    -  CDS            ble (fragment): BLE_KLEPN - Experimental evidence at protein level: Swiss-Prot protein existence level 1. Binding protein with a strong affinity to the bleomycin family of antibiotics. Binds to CL990; an antimitotic-antibiotic compound. From Klebsiella pneumoniae.
   5360..6151    -  CDS            neo: KKA2_KLEPN - Also known as kan, nptII. Experimental evidence at protein level: Swiss-Prot protein existence level 1. Resistance to kanamycin, neomycin, paromomycin, ribostamycin, butirosin and gentamicin B. From Klebsiella pneumoniae.
   6218..6547    -  promoter       SV40 promoter: SV40 enhancer and early promoter
   6561..6989    -  rep_origin     f1 ori (sequence partly withheld): f1 bacteriophage origin of replication; arrow indicates direction of (+) strand synthesis
   7010..7031    -  promoter       SV40 promoter (fragment): SV40 enhancer and early promoter
   7035..173     -  polyA_signal   bGH poly(A) signal (across the origin): bovine growth hormone polyadenylation signal
