[The description below was written by a language model from this plasmid's Addgene catalogue record and pLannotate feature annotations shown in this document.]
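Description:
pcDNA3.1-PsuACR_433-EYFP is a mammalian expression plasmid built on the Invitrogen pcDNA3.1 backbone and carrying a human codon-optimized anion channelrhodopsin, PsuACR_433, from the cryptophyte alga Proteomonas sulcata (strain CCMP704). The roughly 900 bp opsin coding sequence was inserted between BamHI and NotI sites, placing it in frame with an EYFP that had previously been cloned into the backbone between NotI and XbaI, so the channel is produced with a C-terminal yellow fluorescent tag. Transcription is driven by the CMV immediate early enhancer and promoter and terminated by the bovine growth hormone polyadenylation signal. A T7 promoter sits just upstream of the insert and serves as a sequencing primer site. The annotation also detects a V5 epitope sequence downstream of EYFP, but the record does not indicate whether it is translated as part of the fusion.

The plasmid is propagated in E. coli at high copy through a ColE1/pUC-type origin with ampicillin selection from the bla gene, and it also contains an f1 origin. A neomycin phosphotransferase cassette under the SV40 early promoter, with an SV40 polyadenylation signal, would allow G418 selection of stably transfected mammalian cells. The opsin itself is not annotated in the feature table, presumably occupying the unannotated gap between EYFP and the T7 promoter. The sequenced record is 7,086 nt, shorter than the 7,850 bp total listed in the catalogue, a discrepancy the record does not explain. The construct is intended for expressing this light-gated anion channel in mammalian cells, where EYFP fluorescence identifies expressing cells, for example for characterizing its photocurrents.
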