Addgene plasmid #103529: pcDNA3.1-PsuACR_433-EYFP
Purpose: Anion channelrhodopsin from Proteomonas sulcata (CCMP704) for expression in mammalian cells
Depositing lab: John Spudich. Depositing organization: University of Texas Health Science Center at Houston. Publication: The Expanding Family of Natural Anion Channelrhodopsins Reveals Large Variations in Kinetics, Conductance, and Spectral Sensitivity. Govorunova EG, Sineshchekov OA, Rodarte EM, Janz R, Morelle O, Melkonian M, Wong GK, Spudich JL. Sci Rep. 2017 Mar 3;7:43358. doi: 10.1038/srep43358. PubMed 28256618.
Backbone
  Vector backbone: pcDNA3.1
  Backbone manufacturer: Invitrogen
  Backbone size w/o insert (bp): 6217
  Total vector size (bp): 7850
  Modifications to backbone: EYFP was cloned between NotI and XbaI sites
  Vector type: Mammalian Expression
Growth in bacteria
  Bacterial resistance: Ampicillin, 100 μg/mL
  Growth temperature: 37°C
  Growth strain: DH5alpha
  Copy number: High Copy
Gene/Insert
  Gene/Insert name: Anion channelrhodopsin PsuACR_433
  Species: Proteomonas sulcata CCMP704
  Insert size (bp): 903
  Mutation: human codon optimized
  GenBank ID: KX879680
  Promoter: CMV
  Tag / fusion protein: EYFP (C terminal on backbone)
  Cloning method: Restriction Enzyme; 5′ cloning site BamHI (not destroyed); 3′ cloning site NotI (not destroyed)
  Sequencing primers: 5′ T7
Terms and licenses: Academic/Nonprofit Terms; Industry Terms: Not Available to Industry
How to cite: pcDNA3.1-PsuACR_433-EYFP was a gift from John Spudich (Addgene plasmid # 103529 ; http://n2t.net/addgene:103529 ; RRID:Addgene_103529)
