>Addgene plasmid #103529 | pcDNA3.1-PsuACR_433-EYFP | depositor partial sequence | sequence record 196105 | Anion channelrhodopsin PsuACR_433
ATGGCTGAGCTGGTGGACGAGTACGGCCTGTGGGCCCTGGAGAACCCCGAGTGCATGGAGATGTCCTACA
CCAGCCCCAACACCAAAACCGCCCAGCTGTGCTTCTGCATGGTGTGCCTGTGCCAGATCATCTGGATCAT
GGGACAGTGGCCCAAAGTGGGATGGGAAAGCATCTACCTGCCCGCTTGCGAGATGACACTGTATTCCCTG
GCCGCTTCCGGCAATGGCTTCATCCAGCTGGCCGACGGCAGGATCATCCCTTATGCCAGGATGGCCGCCT
GGATTTGTACCTGTCCCGCTCTGCTGATGCAGATCAACGGCCTGGCCAAGTGCAAGCTGGGCCACTTCAA
CCTGAACACCTTCCAGGTGGTGGCCGATCTGATCATGAACGTGATGGGACTGAACGCCACACTCACCAAC
CACACCTACCTGAAGTGGATCTACTTCGGCATTGCCATGGTGCTCTTCGGATGCATCATGGGCATCACCC
ACGATATCTTCTCCCAGACCGCTAGGAAGTGGAAGTCCGTGGACACACCCCTGGCCCAGAAGGTCGCCTG
GAGGGTCACCTTCCTGAAGTACCTGTTCAGCCTCAGCTGGAGCATCTACCCTCTGCTGTGGATTTTATCC
CCCCAGGCCACCTGTAGCCTGAGAGAAGACGTGATCTCCTGCCTGCACTTCGTGTCCGACTTCTTCGCCA
AGAACATCTTTGGCCTGGTGATGTGGTGGACCCTCTGGAGAGACCTGGACGGCGACTGGAGCTTCGAGCA
CCACTACCCCCCCGATCAGGAGCAGGCTAGGAGCTCCGCTAGCGCCACACACTCCCTCCCCGGCAAGAGC
ATTGGCCTGGCCGAGAGCATCAACTTCGTGAAGGACACCCAGGACTGCCACGATCACGATGGC
