>Addgene plasmid #103529 | pcDNA3.1-PsuACR_433-EYFP | depositor partial sequence | sequence record 196106 | EYFP
GTGAGCAAGGGCGAGGAGCTGTTCACCGGGGTGGTGCCCATCCTGGTCGAGCTGGACGGCGACGTAAACG
GCCACAAGTTCAGCGTGTCCGGCGAGGGCGAGGGCGATGCCACCTACGGCAAGCTGACCCTGAAGTTCAT
CTGCACCACCGGCAAGCTGCCCGTGCCCTGGCCCACCCTCGTGACCACCTTCGGCTACGGCCTGCAGTGC
TTCGCCCGCTACCCCGACCACATGAAGCAGCACGACTTCTTCAAGTCCGCCATGCCCGAAGGCTACGTCC
AGGAGCGCACCATCTTCTTCAAGGACGACGGCAACTACAAGACCCGCGCCGAGGTGAAGTTCGAGGGCGA
CACCCTGGTGAACCGCATCGAGCTGAAGGGCATCGACTTCAAGGAGGACGGCAACATCCTGGGGCACAAG
CTGGAGTACAACTACAACAGCCACAACGTCTATATCATGGCCGACAAGCAGAAGAACGGCATCAAGGTGA
ACTTCAAGATCCGCCACAACATCGAGGACGGCAGCGTGCAGCTCGCCGACCACTACCAGCAGAACACCCC
CATCGGCGACGGCCCCGTGCTGCTGCCCGACAACCACTACCTGAGCTACCAGTCCGCCCTGAGCAAAGAC
CCCAACGAGAAGCGCGATCACATGGTCCTGCTGGAGTTCGTGACCGCCGCCGGGATCACTCTCGGCATGG
ACGAGCTGTACAAGTAA
